Addgene plasmid #99214: pDB007ns2a
Purpose: Accessory plasmid for PACE of PylRS variants; negative selection
Depositing lab: David Liu. Depositing organization: Harvard University. Publication: Continuous directed evolution of aminoacyl-tRNA synthetases. Bryson DI, Fan C, Guo LT, Miller C, Soll D, Liu DR. Nat Chem Biol. 2017 Oct 16. doi: 10.1038/nchembio.2474. PubMed 29035361.
Backbone
  Vector backbone: SC101
  Backbone manufacturer: David Liu Lab
  Backbone size w/o insert (bp): 2921
  Total vector size (bp): 8302
Growth in bacteria
  Bacterial resistance: Ampicillin, 100 μg/mL
  Growth temperature: 37°C
  Growth strain: DH5alpha
  Copy number: Low Copy
Gene/Insert
  Gene/Insert name: Ppsp [SD8] gIII; PproK tyrT(Opt,CUA); Ptet [SD4] T7RNAP(S12*,S203*)
  Species: Synthetic
  Insert size (bp): 5381
  Mutation: amber codons at positions 12 and 203 of T7 RNA polymerase
  Promoter: Ppsp, PproK, and Ptet
  Cloning method: Ligation Independent Cloning
  Sequencing primers: 5′ n/a; 3′ n/a
Terms and licenses: Academic/Nonprofit Terms; Industry Terms: Not Available to Industry
How to cite: pDB007ns2a was a gift from David Liu (Addgene plasmid # 99214 ; http://n2t.net/addgene:99214 ; RRID:Addgene_99214)
