[The description below was written by a language model from this plasmid's Addgene catalogue record and pLannotate feature annotations shown in this document.]
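Description:
pDB007ns2a is a low-copy bacterial accessory plasmid of about 8.3 kb, built for phage-assisted continuous evolution (PACE) of pyrrolysyl-tRNA synthetase (PylRS) variants and designated for the negative-selection step. It replicates in E. coli from the pSC101 origin, supported by the plasmid-encoded Rep101 (RepA) protein, and is selected with ampicillin through a β-lactamase gene under its own promoter. The depositor and repository sequences differ by a single nucleotide in length and give the same feature map. That map also includes a short remnant of a chloramphenicol acetyltransferase gene, which is probably a cloning relic.

The synthetic insert of about 5.4 kb carries three expression units separated by rrnB terminators. M13 gene III, which encodes the minor coat protein pIII needed for phage infectivity, is driven by the phage shock promoter (Ppsp) with a defined ribosome binding site (SD8), so pIII is supplied in response to phage infection. An amber suppressor tRNA, recorded as tyrT(Opt,CUA), is expressed from the proK promoter. T7 RNA polymerase sits behind a tet-operator-containing promoter (Ptet, SD4), which allows TetR-regulated control, and its coding sequence has amber stop codons at positions 12 and 203. Full-length polymerase can therefore be made only when a synthetase variant charges the suppressor tRNA and both stops are read through, which ties T7 RNAP production to aminoacylation activity.

No T7 promoter-driven output is annotated on this plasmid, and the record does not say how polymerase activity is converted into a penalty on phage propagation. That element presumably resides on a companion plasmid in the host strain.
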