Features (pLannotate 1.2.2; 15 found; start..end, strand, type, name):
     16..60      +  terminator     rrnB T1 terminator: transcription terminator T1 from the E. coli rrnB gene
    280..1553    +  CDS            M13 gene III (fragment) (sequence partly withheld): pIII; III; minor coat protein
   1850..1923    +  ncRNA          tRNA: Accession: RF00005 - tRNA
   2084..2143    -  CDS            CmR (fragment): chloramphenicol acetyltransferase; cat; confers resistance to chloramphenicol
   2288..2403    +  ncRNA          5S rRNA: Accession: RF00001 - 5S ribosomal RNA
   2407..2493    +  terminator     rrnB T1 terminator: Escherichia coli rrnB; transcription terminator T1 from the E. coli rrnB gene
   2585..2612    +  terminator     rrnB T2 terminator: transcription terminator T2 from the E. coli rrnB gene
   2671..2691    +  promoter       PLtetO-1 promoter (fragment): modified phage lambda PL promoter with tet operator sites (Lutz and Bujard, 1997)
   2691..2725    +  promoter       tetA promoter: contains a tet operator sequence that enables repression by TetR
   2726..2753    +  protein_bind   tetracycline response element (fragment): contains seven copies of the tetracycline operator tetO tetracycline repressor TetR
   2774..5422    +  CDS            RPOL_BPT7: Experimental evidence at protein level: Swiss-Prot protein existence level 1. Highly processive DNA-dependent RNA polymerase that catalyzes the transcription of class II and class III viral genes. Recognizes a specific promoter sequence and enters first into an 'abortive phase' where very short transcripts are synthesized and released before proceeding to the processive transcription of long RNA chains. Unwinds the double-stranded DNA to expose the coding strand for templating. Participates in the initiation of viral DNA replication presumably by making primers accessible to the DNA polymerase
   5531..6391    -  CDS            AmpR: β-lactamase; bla; confers resistance to ampicillin, carbenicillin, and related antibiotics
   6392..6496    -  promoter       AmpR promoter: bla
   6603..7553    -  CDS            Rep101: RepA protein needed for replication with the pSC101 origin; rep101
   7601..7823    -  rep_origin     pSC101 ori: low-copy replication origin that requires the Rep101 protein
>Addgene plasmid #99214 | pDB007ns2a | depositor full sequence | sequence record 182102 | pDB007ns2a sequence 8302 bps
AAGAGGACATCCGGTCAAATAAAACGAAAGGCTCAGTCGAAAGACTGGGCCTTTCGTTTTGCTGAGGAGA
CTTAGGGACCCTGATGAAATTCGCCACTTGTTAGTGTAATTCGCTAACTCATCCTGGCATGTTGCTGTTG
ATTCTTCAATCAGATCTTTATAAATCAAAAAGATAAAAAATTGGCACGCAAATTGTATTAACAGTTCAGC
AGGACAATCCTGAACGCAGAAATCAAGAGGACAACATTACCTGCAGGTGCAGTAAGGAGGAAAAAAAAA
[85 nt withheld, positions 280-364]
C
[98 nt withheld, positions 366-463]
A
[305 nt withheld, positions 465-769]
G
[176 nt withheld, positions 771-946]
CCAATCGTCTGACCTGCCTCAACCTCCTGTC
[82 nt withheld, positions 978-1059]
GCTCTGAGGGA
[161 nt withheld, positions 1071-1231]
T
[41 nt withheld, positions 1233-1273]
T
[62 nt withheld, positions 1275-1336]
A
[35 nt withheld, positions 1338-1372]
CCTCCCTCAATCGGTTGAATGTCGCCCTTTTGTCTTTGGCGCTGGTAAACCTTACGAGTTCAGTATCGAC
TGCGATAAGATCAACCTGTTCCGC
[50 nt withheld, positions 1467-1516]
T
[38 nt withheld, positions 1518-1555]
TTGAGTAACGGAGCCAATGTACGCAAAAAACCCCGCTTCAGCGGGGTTTTTTCGCCAAAAAAAACCCCGC
CCTGTCAGGGGCGGGGTTTTTTTTTTAGGGCCCTACTGACTGTCCGTGTGCTTCTCAAATGCCTGAGGCC
AGTTTGCTCAGGCTCTCCCCGTGGAGGTAATAATTGACGATATGATCAGTGCACGGCTAACTAAGCGGCC
TGCTGACTTTCTCGCCGATCAAAAGGCATTTTGCTATTAAGGGATTGACGAGGGCGTATCTGCGCAGTAA
GATGCGCCCCGCATTCCGGCGGTAGTTCAGCAGGGCAGAACGGCGGACTCTAAATCCGCATGGCAGGGGT
TCAAATCCCCTCCGCCGGACCAAATTCGAAAAGCCTGCTCAACGAGCAGGCTTTTTTGCATGCTCGAGCA
GCTCAGGGTCGAATTTGCTTTCGAATTTCTGCCATTCATCCGCTTATTATCACTTATTCAGGCGTAGCAA
CCAGGCGTTTAAGGGCACCAATAACTGCCTTAAAAAAATTACGCCCCGCCCTGCCACTCATCGCAGTACT
GTTGTAATTCATTAAGCATTCTGCCGACGTTCATCGGATCCCGGGCCCGTCGACTGCAGAGGCCTGCATG
CAAGCTTGGCGTAATCAGTGGCTGTTTTGGCGGATGAGAGAAGATTTTCAGCCTGATACAGATTAAATCA
GAACGCAGAAGCGGTCTGATAAAACAGAATTTGCCTGGCGGCAGTAGCGCGGTGGTCCCACCTGACCCCA
TGCCGAACTCAGAAGTGAAACTCCGTAGCGCCGATGGTAGTGTGGGGTCTCCCCATGCGAGAGTAGGGAA
CTGCCAGTCATCAAATAAAACGAAAGGCTCAGTCGAAAGACTGGGCCTTTCGTTTTATCTGTTGTTTGTC
GGTGAACGCTCTCCTGAGTAGGACAAATCCGCCGGGAGCGGATTTGAACGTTGCGAAGCAACGGCCCGGA
GGGTGGCGGGCAGGACGCCCGCCATAAACTGCCAGGCATCAAATTAAGCAGAAGGCCATCCTGACGGATG
GCCTTTTTGCGTTTCTACAAACTCGCTGAGGATTCTAGAGCACAGCTCCATCGAATGGCCAGATGATCCC
TATCAGTGATAGAGATTGACACTCTATCATTGATAGAGTTATTTTACCACTCCCTATCAGTGATAGAGAA
AAGTGAAATGAATAGTTAAGGAGGAAAAATGAACACGATTAACATCGCTAAGAACGACTTCTAGGACATC
GAACTGGCTGCTATCCCGTTCAACACTCTGGCTGACCATTACGGTGAGCGTTTAGCTCGCGAACAGTTGG
CCCTTGAGCATGAGTCTTACGAGATGGGTGAAGCACGCTTCCGCAAGATGTTTGAGCGTCAACTTAAAGC
TGGTGAGGTTGCGGATAACGCTGCCGCCAAGCCTCTCATCACTACCCTACTCCCTAAGATGATTGCACGC
ATCAACGACTGGTTTGAGGAAGTGAAAGCTAAGCGCGGCAAGCGCCCGACAGCCTTCCAGTTCCTGCAAG
AAATCAAGCCGGAAGCCGTAGCGTACATCACCATTAAGACCACTCTGGCTTGCCTAACCAGTGCTGACAA
TACAACCGTTCAGGCTGTAGCAAGCGCAATCGGTCGGGCCATTGAGGACGAGGCTCGCTTCGGTCGTATC
CGTGACCTTGAAGCTAAGCACTTCAAGAAAAACGTTGAGGAACAACTCAACAAGCGCGTAGGGCACGTCT
ACAAGAAAGCATTTATGCAAGTTGTCGAGGCTGACATGCTCTCTAAGGGTCTACTCGGTGGCGAGGCGTG
GTCTTAGTGGCATAAGGAAGACTCTATTCATGTAGGAGTACGCTGCATCGAGATGCTCATTGAGTCAACC
GGAATGGTTAGCTTACACCGCCAAAATGCTGGCGTAGTAGGTCAAGACTCTGAGACTATCGAACTCGCAC
CTGAATACGCTGAGGCTATCGCAACCCGTGCAGGTGCGCTGGCTGGCATCTCTCCGATGTTCCAACCTTG
CGTAGTTCCTCCTAAGCCGTGGACTGGCATTACTGGTGGTGGCTATTGGGCTAACGGTCGTCGTCCTCTG
GCGCTGGTGCGTACTCACAGTAAGAAAGCACTGATGCGCTACGAAGACGTTTACATGCCTGAGGTGTACA
AAGCGATTAACATTGCGCAAAACACCGCATGGAAAATCAACAAGAAAGTCCTAGCGGTCGCCAACGTAAT
CACCAAGTGGAAGCATTGTCCGGTCGAGGACATCCCTGCGATTGAGCGTGAAGAACTCCCGATGAAACCG
GAAGACATCGACATGAATCCTGAGGCTCTCACCGCGTGGAAACGTGCTGCCGCTGCTGTGTACCGCAAGG
ACAAGGCTCGCAAGTCTCGCCGTATCAGCCTTGAGTTCATGCTTGAGCAAGCCAATAAGTTTGCTAACCA
TAAGGCCATCTGGTTCCCTTACAACATGGACTGGCGCGGTCGTGTTTACGCTGTGTCAATGTTCAACCCG
CAAGGTAACGATATGACCAAAGGACTGCTTACGCTGGCGAAAGGTAAACCAATCGGTAAGGAAGGTTACT
ACTGGCTGAAAATCCACGGTGCAAACTGTGCGGGTGTCGATAAGGTTCCGTTCCCTGAGCGCATCAAGTT
CATTGAGGAAAACCACGAGAACATCATGGCTTGCGCTAAGTCTCCACTGGAGAACACTTGGTGGGCTGAG
CAAGATTCTCCGTTCTGCTTCCTTGCGTTCTGCTTTGAGTACGCTGGGGTACAGCACCACGGCCTGAGCT
ATAACTGCTCCCTTCCGCTGGCGTTTGACGGGTCTTGCTCTGGCATCCAGCACTTCTCCGCGATGCTCCG
AGATGAGGTAGGTGGTCGCGCGGTTAACTTGCTTCCTAGTGAAACCGTTCAGGACATCTACGGGATTGTT
GCTAAGAAAGTCAACGAGATTCTACAAGCAGACGCAATCAATGGGACCGATAACGAAGTAGTTACCGTGA
CCGATGAGAACACTGGTGAAATCTCTGAGAAAGTCAAGCTGGGCACTAAGGCACTGGCTGGTCAATGGCT
GGCTTACGGTGTTACTCGCAGTGTGACTAAGCGTTCAGTCATGACGCTGGCTTACGGGTCCAAAGAGTTC
GGCTTCCGTCAACAAGTGCTGGAAGATACCATTCAGCCAGCTATTGATTCCGGCAAGGGTCTGATGTTCA
CTCAGCCGAATCAGGCTGCTGGATACATGGCTAAGCTGATTTGGGAATCTGTGAGCGTGACGGTGGTAGC
TGCGGTTGAAGCAATGAACTGGCTTAAGTCTGCTGCTAAGCTGCTGGCTGCTGAGGTCAAAGATAAGAAG
ACTGGAGAGATTCTTCGCAAGCGTTGCGCTGTGCATTGGGTAACTCCTGATGGTTTCCCTGTGTGGCAGG
AATACAAGAAGCCTATTCAGACGCGCTTGAACCTGATGTTCCTCGGTCAGTTCCGCTTACAGCCTACCAT
TAACACCAACAAAGATAGCGAGATTGATGCACACAAACAGGAGTCTGGTATCGCTCCTAACTTTGTACAC
AGCCAAGACGGTAGCCACCTTCGTAAGACTGTAGTGTGGGCACACGAGAAGTACGGAATCGAATCTTTTG
CACTGATTCACGACTCCTTCGGTACCATTCCGGCTGACGCTGCGAACCTGTTCAAAGCAGTGCGCGAAAC
TATGGTTGACACATATGAGTCTTGTGATGTACTGGCTGATTTCTACGACCAGTTCGCTGACCAGTTGCAC
GAGTCTCAATTGGACAAAATGCCAGCACTTCCGGCTAAAGGTAACTTGAACCTCCGTGACATCTTAGAGT
CGGACTTCGCGTTCGCGTAACTTAATTAACGGCACTGCGAAAAAACCCCGCCGAAGCGGGGTTTTTTGCG
AAATATAATGACCCTCTTGATAACCCAAGAGGGCATTTTTTAATGCCCATGGCGTTTACCAATGCTTAAT
CAGTGAGGCACCTATCTCAGCGATCTGTCTATTTCGTTCATCCATAGTTGCCTGACTCCCCGTCGTGTAG
ATAACTACGATACGGGAGGGCTTACCATCTGGCCCCAGTGCTGCAATGATACCGCGAGACCCACGCTCAC
CGGCTCCAGATTTATCAGCAATAAACCAGCCAGCCGGAAGGGCCGAGCGCAGAAGTGGTCCTGCAACTTT
ATCCGCCTCCATCCAGTCTATTAATTGTTGCCGGGAAGCTAGAGTAAGTAGTTCGCCAGTTAATAGTTTG
CGCAACGTTGTTGCCATTGCTACAGGCATCGTGGTGTCACGCTCGTCGTTTGGTATGGCTTCATTCAGCT
CCGGTTCCCAACGATCAAGGCGAGTTACATGATCCCCCATGTTGTGCAAAAAAGCGGTTAGCTCCTTCGG
TCCTCCGATCGTTGTCAGAAGTAAGTTGGCCGCAGTGTTATCACTCATGGTTATGGCAGCACTGCATAAT
TCTCTTACTGTCATGCCATCCGTAAGATGCTTTTCTGTGACTGGTGAGTACTCAACCAAGTCATTCTGAG
AATAGTGTATGCGGCGACCGAGTTGCTCTTGCCCAGCGTCAATACGGGATAATACCGCGCCACATAGCAG
AACTTTAAAAGTGCTCATCATTGGAAAACGTTCTTCGGGGCGAAAACTCTCAAGGATCTTACCGCTGTTG
AGATCCAGTTCGATGTAACCCACTCGTGCACCCAACTGATCTTCAGCATCTTTTACTTTCACCAGCGTTT
CTGGGTGAGCAAAAACAGGAAGGCAAAATGCCGCAAAAAAGGGAATAAGGGCGACACGGAAATGTTGAAT
ACTCATACTCTTCCTTTTTCAATATTATTGAAGCATTTATCAGGGTTATTGTCTCATGAGCGGATACATA
TTTGAATGTATTTAGAAAAATAAACAAATAGGGGTTCCGCGCACATTTCCCCGAAAAGTGCCACCTGACG
TCTAAGAAACCATTATTATCATGACATTAACCTATAAAAATAGGCGTATCACGAGGCCCTTAGGCCAAAT
AGGCCGTTCAGATCCTTCCGTATTTAGCCAGTATGTTCTCTAGTGTGGTTCGTTGTTTTTGCGTGAGCCA
TGAGAACGAACCATTGAGATCATGCTTACTTTGCATGTCACTCAAAAATTTTGCCTCAAAACTGGTGAGC
TGAATTTTTGCAGTTAAAGCATCGTGTAGTGTTTTTCTTAGTCCGTTACGTAGGTAGGAATCTGATGTAA
TGGTTGTTGGTATTTTGTCACCATTCATTTTTATCTGGTTGTTCTCAAGTTCGGTTACGAGATCCATTTG
TCTATCTAGTTCAACTTGGAAAATCAACGTATCAGTCGGGCGGCCTCGCTTATCAACCACCAATTTCATA
TTGCTGTAAGTGTTTAAATCTTTACTTATTGGTTTCAAAACCCATTGGTTAAGCCTTTTAAACTCATGGT
AGTTATTTTCAAGCATTAACATGAACTTAAATTCATCAAGGCTAATCTCTATATTTGCCTTGTGAGTTTT
CTTTTGTGTTAGTTCTTTTAATAACCACTCATAAATCCTCATAGAGTATTTGTTTTCAAAAGACTTAACA
TGTTCCAGATTATATTTTATGAATTTTTTTAACTGGAAAAGATAAGGCAATATCTCTTCACTAAAAACTA
ATTCTAATTTTTCGCTTGAGAACTTGGCATAGTTTGTCCACTGGAAAATCTCAAAGCCTTTAACCAAAGG
ATTCCTGATTTCCACAGTTCTCGTCATCAGCTCTCTGGTTGCTTTAGCTAATACACCATAAGCATTTTCC
CTACTGATGTTCATCATCTGAGCGTATTGGTTATAAGTGAACGATACCGTCCGTTCTTTCCTTGTAGGGT
TTTCAATCGTGGGGTTGAGTAGTGCCACACAGCATAAAATTAGCTTGGTTTCATGCTCCGTTAAGTCATA
GCGACTAATCGCTAGTTCATTTGCTTTGAAAACAACTAATTCAGACATACATCTCAATTGGTCTAGGTAA
TTTTAATCACTATACCAATTGAGATGGGCTAGTCAATGATAATTACTAGTCCTTTTCCTTTGAGTTGTGG
GTATCTGTAAATTCTGCTAGACCTTTGCTGGAAAACTTGTAAATTCTGCTAGACCCTCTGTAAATTCCGC
TAGACCTTTGTGTGTTTTTTTTGTTTATATTAAAGTGGTTATAATTTATAGAATAAAGAAAGAATAAAAA
AAGATAAAAAGAATAGATCCCAGCCCTGTGTATAACTCACTACTTTAGTCAGTTCCGCAGTATTACAAAA
GGATGTCGCAAACGCTGTTTGCTCCTCTACAAAACAGACCTTAAAACCCTAAAGGCTTAAGTAGCACCCT
CGCAAGCTCGGGCAAATCGCTGAATATTCCTTTTGTCTCCAACCATCAGGCACCTGAGTCGCTGTCTTTT
TCGTGACATTCAGTTCGCTGCGCTCACGGCTCTGGCAGTGAATGGGGGTAAATGGCACTACAGGCGCCTT
TTATGGATTCATGCAAGGAAACTACCCATAATACAAGAAAAGCCCGTCACGGGCTTCTCAGGGCGTTTTA
TGGCGGGTCTGCTATGTGGTGCTATCTGACTTTTTGCTGTTCAGCAGTTCCTGCCCTCTGATTTTCCAGT
CTGACCACTTCGGATTATCCCGTGACAGGTCATTCAGACTGGCTAATGCACCCAGTAAGGCAGCGGTATC
ATCAACAGGCTTACCCGTCTTACTGTC
