Features (pLannotate 1.2.2; 15 found; start..end, strand, type, name):
    258..1531    +  CDS            M13 gene III (fragment) (sequence partly withheld): pIII; III; minor coat protein
   1827..1900    +  ncRNA          tRNA: Accession: RF00005 - tRNA
   2061..2120    -  CDS            CmR (fragment): chloramphenicol acetyltransferase; cat; confers resistance to chloramphenicol
   2265..2380    +  ncRNA          5S rRNA: Accession: RF00001 - 5S ribosomal RNA
   2384..2470    +  terminator     rrnB T1 terminator: Escherichia coli rrnB; transcription terminator T1 from the E. coli rrnB gene
   2562..2589    +  terminator     rrnB T2 terminator: transcription terminator T2 from the E. coli rrnB gene
   2648..2668    +  promoter       PLtetO-1 promoter (fragment): modified phage lambda PL promoter with tet operator sites (Lutz and Bujard, 1997)
   2668..2702    +  promoter       tetA promoter: contains a tet operator sequence that enables repression by TetR
   2703..2730    +  protein_bind   tetracycline response element (fragment): contains seven copies of the tetracycline operator tetO tetracycline repressor TetR
   2751..5399    +  CDS            RPOL_BPT7: Experimental evidence at protein level: Swiss-Prot protein existence level 1. Highly processive DNA-dependent RNA polymerase that catalyzes the transcription of class II and class III viral genes. Recognizes a specific promoter sequence and enters first into an 'abortive phase' where very short transcripts are synthesized and released before proceeding to the processive transcription of long RNA chains. Unwinds the double-stranded DNA to expose the coding strand for templating. Participates in the initiation of viral DNA replication presumably by making primers accessible to the DNA polymerase
   5508..6368    -  CDS            AmpR: β-lactamase; bla; confers resistance to ampicillin, carbenicillin, and related antibiotics
   6369..6473    -  promoter       AmpR promoter: bla
   6580..7530    -  CDS            Rep101: RepA protein needed for replication with the pSC101 origin; rep101
   7578..7800    -  rep_origin     pSC101 ori: low-copy replication origin that requires the Rep101 protein
   8295..38      +  terminator     rrnB T1 terminator (across the origin): transcription terminator T1 from the E. coli rrnB gene
>Addgene plasmid #99214 | pDB007ns2a | addgene full sequence | sequence record 192369 | Addgene NGS Result
AACGAAAGGCTCAGTCGAAAGACTGGGCCTTTCGTTTTGCTGAGGAGACTTAGGGACCCTGATGAAATTC
GCCACTTGTTAGTGTAATTCGCTAACTCATCCTGGCATGTTGCTGTTGATTCTTCAATCAGATCTTTATA
AATCAAAAAGATAAAAAATTGGCACGCAAATTGTATTAACAGTTCAGCAGGACAATCCTGAACGCAGAAA
TCAAGAGGACAACATTACCTGCAGGTGCAGTAAGGAGGAAAAAAAAA
[85 nt withheld, positions 258-342]
C
[98 nt withheld, positions 344-441]
A
[305 nt withheld, positions 443-747]
G
[176 nt withheld, positions 749-924]
CCAATCGTCTGACCTGCCTCAACCTCCTGTC
[82 nt withheld, positions 956-1037]
GCTCTGAGGGA
[161 nt withheld, positions 1049-1209]
T
[41 nt withheld, positions 1211-1251]
T
[62 nt withheld, positions 1253-1314]
A
[35 nt withheld, positions 1316-1350]
CCTCCCTCAATCGGTTGAATGTCGCCCTTTTGTCTTTGGCGCTGGTAAACCTTACGAGTTCAGTATCGAC
TGCGATAAGATCAACCTGTTCCGC
[50 nt withheld, positions 1445-1494]
T
[38 nt withheld, positions 1496-1533]
TTGAGTAACGGAGCCAATGTACGCAAAAAACCCCGCTTCAGCGGGGTTTTTTCGCCAAAAAAAACCCCGC
CCTGTCAGGGGCGGGGTTTTTTTTTAGGGCCCTACTGACTGTCCGTGTGCTTCTCAAATGCCTGAGGCCA
GTTTGCTCAGGCTCTCCCCGTGGAGGTAATAATTGACGATATGATCAGTGCACGGCTAACTAAGCGGCCT
GCTGACTTTCTCGCCGATCAAAAGGCATTTTGCTATTAAGGGATTGACGAGGGCGTATCTGCGCAGTAAG
ATGCGCCCCGCATTCCGGCGGTAGTTCAGCAGGGCAGAACGGCGGACTCTAAATCCGCATGGCAGGGGTT
CAAATCCCCTCCGCCGGACCAAATTCGAAAAGCCTGCTCAACGAGCAGGCTTTTTTGCATGCTCGAGCAG
CTCAGGGTCGAATTTGCTTTCGAATTTCTGCCATTCATCCGCTTATTATCACTTATTCAGGCGTAGCAAC
CAGGCGTTTAAGGGCACCAATAACTGCCTTAAAAAAATTACGCCCCGCCCTGCCACTCATCGCAGTACTG
TTGTAATTCATTAAGCATTCTGCCGACGTTCATCGGATCCCGGGCCCGTCGACTGCAGAGGCCTGCATGC
AAGCTTGGCGTAATCAGTGGCTGTTTTGGCGGATGAGAGAAGATTTTCAGCCTGATACAGATTAAATCAG
AACGCAGAAGCGGTCTGATAAAACAGAATTTGCCTGGCGGCAGTAGCGCGGTGGTCCCACCTGACCCCAT
GCCGAACTCAGAAGTGAAACTCCGTAGCGCCGATGGTAGTGTGGGGTCTCCCCATGCGAGAGTAGGGAAC
TGCCAGTCATCAAATAAAACGAAAGGCTCAGTCGAAAGACTGGGCCTTTCGTTTTATCTGTTGTTTGTCG
GTGAACGCTCTCCTGAGTAGGACAAATCCGCCGGGAGCGGATTTGAACGTTGCGAAGCAACGGCCCGGAG
GGTGGCGGGCAGGACGCCCGCCATAAACTGCCAGGCATCAAATTAAGCAGAAGGCCATCCTGACGGATGG
CCTTTTTGCGTTTCTACAAACTCGCTGAGGATTCTAGAGCACAGCTCCATCGAATGGCCAGATGATCCCT
ATCAGTGATAGAGATTGACACTCTATCATTGATAGAGTTATTTTACCACTCCCTATCAGTGATAGAGAAA
AGTGAAATGAATAGTTAAGGAGGAAAAATGAACACGATTAACATCGCTAAGAACGACTTCTAGGACATCG
AACTGGCTGCTATCCCGTTCAACACTCTGGCTGACCATTACGGTGAGCGTTTAGCTCGCGAACAGTTGGC
CCTTGAGCATGAGTCTTACGAGATGGGTGAAGCACGCTTCCGCAAGATGTTTGAGCGTCAACTTAAAGCT
GGTGAGGTTGCGGATAACGCTGCCGCCAAGCCTCTCATCACTACCCTACTCCCTAAGATGATTGCACGCA
TCAACGACTGGTTTGAGGAAGTGAAAGCTAAGCGCGGCAAGCGCCCGACAGCCTTCCAGTTCCTGCAAGA
AATCAAGCCGGAAGCCGTAGCGTACATCACCATTAAGACCACTCTGGCTTGCCTAACCAGTGCTGACAAT
ACAACCGTTCAGGCTGTAGCAAGCGCAATCGGTCGGGCCATTGAGGACGAGGCTCGCTTCGGTCGTATCC
GTGACCTTGAAGCTAAGCACTTCAAGAAAAACGTTGAGGAACAACTCAACAAGCGCGTAGGGCACGTCTA
CAAGAAAGCATTTATGCAAGTTGTCGAGGCTGACATGCTCTCTAAGGGTCTACTCGGTGGCGAGGCGTGG
TCTTAGTGGCATAAGGAAGACTCTATTCATGTAGGAGTACGCTGCATCGAGATGCTCATTGAGTCAACCG
GAATGGTTAGCTTACACCGCCAAAATGCTGGCGTAGTAGGTCAAGACTCTGAGACTATCGAACTCGCACC
TGAATACGCTGAGGCTATCGCAACCCGTGCAGGTGCGCTGGCTGGCATCTCTCCGATGTTCCAACCTTGC
GTAGTTCCTCCTAAGCCGTGGACTGGCATTACTGGTGGTGGCTATTGGGCTAACGGTCGTCGTCCTCTGG
CGCTGGTGCGTACTCACAGTAAGAAAGCACTGATGCGCTACGAAGACGTTTACATGCCTGAGGTGTACAA
AGCGATTAACATTGCGCAAAACACCGCATGGAAAATCAACAAGAAAGTCCTAGCGGTCGCCAACGTAATC
ACCAAGTGGAAGCATTGTCCGGTCGAGGACATCCCTGCGATTGAGCGTGAAGAACTCCCGATGAAACCGG
AAGACATCGACATGAATCCTGAGGCTCTCACCGCGTGGAAACGTGCTGCCGCTGCTGTGTACCGCAAGGA
CAAGGCTCGCAAGTCTCGCCGTATCAGCCTTGAGTTCATGCTTGAGCAAGCCAATAAGTTTGCTAACCAT
AAGGCCATCTGGTTCCCTTACAACATGGACTGGCGCGGTCGTGTTTACGCTGTGTCAATGTTCAACCCGC
AAGGTAACGATATGACCAAAGGACTGCTTACGCTGGCGAAAGGTAAACCAATCGGTAAGGAAGGTTACTA
CTGGCTGAAAATCCACGGTGCAAACTGTGCGGGTGTCGATAAGGTTCCGTTCCCTGAGCGCATCAAGTTC
ATTGAGGAAAACCACGAGAACATCATGGCTTGCGCTAAGTCTCCACTGGAGAACACTTGGTGGGCTGAGC
AAGATTCTCCGTTCTGCTTCCTTGCGTTCTGCTTTGAGTACGCTGGGGTACAGCACCACGGCCTGAGCTA
TAACTGCTCCCTTCCGCTGGCGTTTGACGGGTCTTGCTCTGGCATCCAGCACTTCTCCGCGATGCTCCGA
GATGAGGTAGGTGGTCGCGCGGTTAACTTGCTTCCTAGTGAAACCGTTCAGGACATCTACGGGATTGTTG
CTAAGAAAGTCAACGAGATTCTACAAGCAGACGCAATCAATGGGACCGATAACGAAGTAGTTACCGTGAC
CGATGAGAACACTGGTGAAATCTCTGAGAAAGTCAAGCTGGGCACTAAGGCACTGGCTGGTCAATGGCTG
GCTTACGGTGTTACTCGCAGTGTGACTAAGCGTTCAGTCATGACGCTGGCTTACGGGTCCAAAGAGTTCG
GCTTCCGTCAACAAGTGCTGGAAGATACCATTCAGCCAGCTATTGATTCCGGCAAGGGTCTGATGTTCAC
TCAGCCGAATCAGGCTGCTGGATACATGGCTAAGCTGATTTGGGAATCTGTGAGCGTGACGGTGGTAGCT
GCGGTTGAAGCAATGAACTGGCTTAAGTCTGCTGCTAAGCTGCTGGCTGCTGAGGTCAAAGATAAGAAGA
CTGGAGAGATTCTTCGCAAGCGTTGCGCTGTGCATTGGGTAACTCCTGATGGTTTCCCTGTGTGGCAGGA
ATACAAGAAGCCTATTCAGACGCGCTTGAACCTGATGTTCCTCGGTCAGTTCCGCTTACAGCCTACCATT
AACACCAACAAAGATAGCGAGATTGATGCACACAAACAGGAGTCTGGTATCGCTCCTAACTTTGTACACA
GCCAAGACGGTAGCCACCTTCGTAAGACTGTAGTGTGGGCACACGAGAAGTACGGAATCGAATCTTTTGC
ACTGATTCACGACTCCTTCGGTACCATTCCGGCTGACGCTGCGAACCTGTTCAAAGCAGTGCGCGAAACT
ATGGTTGACACATATGAGTCTTGTGATGTACTGGCTGATTTCTACGACCAGTTCGCTGACCAGTTGCACG
AGTCTCAATTGGACAAAATGCCAGCACTTCCGGCTAAAGGTAACTTGAACCTCCGTGACATCTTAGAGTC
GGACTTCGCGTTCGCGTAACTTAATTAACGGCACTGCGAAAAAACCCCGCCGAAGCGGGGTTTTTTGCGA
AATATAATGACCCTCTTGATAACCCAAGAGGGCATTTTTTAATGCCCATGGCGTTTACCAATGCTTAATC
AGTGAGGCACCTATCTCAGCGATCTGTCTATTTCGTTCATCCATAGTTGCCTGACTCCCCGTCGTGTAGA
TAACTACGATACGGGAGGGCTTACCATCTGGCCCCAGTGCTGCAATGATACCGCGAGACCCACGCTCACC
GGCTCCAGATTTATCAGCAATAAACCAGCCAGCCGGAAGGGCCGAGCGCAGAAGCGGTCCTGCAACTTTA
TCCGCCTCCATCCAGTCTATTAATTGTTGCCGGGAAGCTAGAGTAAGTAGTTCGCCAGTTAATAGTTTGC
GCAACGTTGTTGCCATTGCTACAGGCATCGTGGTGTCACGCTCGTCGTTTGGTATGGCTTCATTCAGCTC
CGGTTCCCAACGATCAAGGCGAGTTACATGATCCCCCATGTTGTGCAAAAAAGCGGTTAGCTCCTTCGGT
CCTCCGATCGTTGTCAGAAGTAAGTTGGCCGCAGTGTTATCACTCATGGTTATGGCAGCACTGCATAATT
CTCTTACTGTCATGCCATCCGTAAGATGCTTTTCTGTGACTGGTGAGTACTCAACCAAGTCATTCTGAGA
ATAGTGTATGCGGCGACCGAGTTGCTCTTGCCCAGCGTCAATACGGGATAATACCGCGCCACATAGCAGA
ACTTTAAAAGTGCTCATCATTGGAAAACGTTCTTCGGGGCGAAAACTCTCAAGGATCTTACCGCTGTTGA
GATCCAGTTCGATGTAACCCACTCGTGCACCCAACTGATCTTCAGCATCTTTTACTTTCACCAGCGTTTC
TGGGTGAGCAAAAACAGGAAGGCAAAATGCCGCAAAAAAGGGAATAAGGGCGACACGGAAATGTTGAATA
CTCATACTCTTCCTTTTTCAATATTATTGAAGCATTTATCAGGGTTATTGTCTCATGAGCGGATACATAT
TTGAATGTATTTAGAAAAATAAACAAATAGGGGTTCCGCGCACATTTCCCCGAAAAGTGCCACCTGACGT
CTAAGAAACCATTATTATCATGACATTAACCTATAAAAATAGGCGTATCACGAGGCCCTTAGGCCAAATA
GGCCGTTCAGATCCTTCCGTATTTAGCCAGTATGTTCTCTAGTGTGGTTCGTTGTTTTTGCGTGAGCCAT
GAGAACGAACCATTGAGATCATGCTTACTTTGCATGTCACTCAAAAATTTTGCCTCAAAACTGGTGAGCT
GAATTTTTGCAGTTAAAGCATCGTGTAGTGTTTTTCTTAGTCCGTTACGTAGGTAGGAATCTGATGTAAT
GGTTGTTGGTATTTTGTCACCATTCATTTTTATCTGGTTGTTCTCAAGTTCGGTTACGAGATCCATTTGT
CTATCTAGTTCAACTTGGAAAATCAACGTATCAGTCGGGCGGCCTCGCTTATCAACCACCAATTTCATAT
TGCTGTAAGTGTTTAAATCTTTACTTATTGGTTTCAAAACCCATTGGTTAAGCCTTTTAAACTCATGGTA
GTTATTTTCAAGCATTAACATGAACTTAAATTCATCAAGGCTAATCTCTATATTTGCCTTGTGAGTTTTC
TTTTGTGTTAGTTCTTTTAATAACCACTCATAAATCCTCATAGAGTATTTGTTTTCAAAAGACTTAACAT
GTTCCAGATTATATTTTATGAATTTTTTTAACTGGAAAAGATAAGGCAATATCTCTTCACTAAAAACTAA
TTCTAATTTTTCGCTTGAGAACTTGGCATAGTTTGTCCACTGGAAAATCTCAAAGCCTTTAACCAAAGGA
TTCCTGATTTCCACAGTTCTCGTCATCAGCTCTCTGGTTGCTTTAGCTAATACACCATAAGCATTTTCCC
TACTGATGTTCATCATCTGAGCGTATTGGTTATAAGTGAACGATACCGTCCGTTCTTTCCTTGTAGGGTT
TTCAATCGTGGGGTTGAGTAGTGCCACACAGCATAAAATTAGCTTGGTTTCATGCTCCGTTAAGTCATAG
CGACTAATCGCTAGTTCATTTGCTTTGAAAACAACTAATTCAGACATACATCTCAATTGGTCTAGGTGAT
TTTAATCACTATACCAATTGAGATGGGCTAGTCAATGATAATTACTAGTCCTTTTCCTTTGAGTTGTGGG
TATCTGTAAATTCTGCTAGACCTTTGCTGGAAAACTTGTAAATTCTGCTAGACCCTCTGTAAATTCCGCT
AGACCTTTGTGTGTTTTTTTTGTTTATATTCAAGTGGTTATAATTTATAGAATAAAGAAAGAATAAAAAA
AGATAAAAAGAATAGATCCCAGCCCTGTGTATAACTCACTACTTTAGTCAGTTCCGCAGTATTACAAAAG
GATGTCGCAAACGCTGTTTGCTCCTCTACAAAACAGACCTTAAAACCCTAAAGGCTTAAGTAGCACCCTC
GCAAGCTCGGGCAAATCGCTGAATATTCCTTTTGTCTCCGACCATCAGGCACCTGAGTCGCTGTCTTTTT
CGTGACATTCAGTTCGCTGCGCTCACGGCTCTGGCAGTGAATGGGGGTAAATGGCACTACAGGCGCCTTT
TATGGATTCATGCAAGGAAACTACCCATAATACAAGAAAAGCCCGTCACGGGCTTCTCAGGGCGTTTTAT
GGCGGGTCTGCTATGTGGTGCTATCTGACTTTTTGCTGTTCAGCAGTTCCTGCCCTCTGATTTTCCAGTC
TGACCACTTCGGATTATCCCGTGACAGGTCATTCAGACTGGCTAATGCACCCAGTAAGGCAGCGGTATCA
TCAACAGGCTTACCCGTCTTACTGTCAAGAGGACATCCGGTCAAATAA
